>Addgene plasmid #126253 | pGWB14-LYX035 | addgene full sequence | sequence record 246485 | Addgene NGS Result
TCGGTCTTGCCTTGCTCGTCGGTGATGTACTTCACCAGCTCCGCGAAGTCGCTCTTCTTGATGGAGCGCA
TGGGGACGTGCTTGGCAATCACGCGCACCCCCCGGCCGTTTTAGCGGCTAAAAAAGTCATGGCTCTGCCC
TCGGGCGGACCACGCCCATCATGACCTTGCCAAGCTCGTCCTGCTTCTCTTCGATCTTCGCCAGCAGGGC
GAGGATCGTGGCATCACCGAACCGCGCCGTGCGCGGGTCGTCGGTGAGCCAGAGTTTCAGCAGGCCGCCC
AGGCGGCCCAGGTCGCCATTGATGCGGGCCAGCTCGCGGACGTGCTCATAGTCCACGACGCCCGTGATTT
TGTAGCCCTGGCCGACGGCCAGCAGGTAGGCCGACAGGCTCATGCCGGCCGCCGCCGCCTTTTCCTCAAT
CGCTCTTCGTTCGTCTGGAAGGCAGTACACCTTGATAGGTGGGCTGCCCTTCCTGGTTGGCTTGGTTTCA
TCAGCCATCCGCTTGCCCTCATCTGTTACGCCGGCGGTAGCCGGCCAGCCTCGCAGAGCAGGATTCCCGT
TGAGCACCGCCAGGTGCGAATAAGGGACAGTGAAGAAGGAACACCCGCTCGCGGGTGGGCCTACTTCACC
TATCCTGCCCGGCTGACGCCGTTGGATACACCAAGGAAAGTCTACACGAACCCTTTGGCAAAATCCTGTA
TATCGTGCGAAAAAGGATGGATATACCGAAAAAATCGCTATAATGACCCCGAAGCAGGGTTATGCAGCGG
AAAAGCGCCACGCTTCCCGAAGGGAGAAAGGCGGACAGGTATCCGGTAAGCGGCAGGGTCGGAACAGGAG
AGCGCACGAGGGAGCTTCCAGGGGGAAACGCCTGGTATCTTTATAGTCCTGTCGGGTTTCGCCACCTCTG
ACTTGAGCGTCGATTTTTGTGATGCTCGTCAGGGGGGCGGAGCCTATGGAAAAACGCCAGCAACGCGGCC
TTTTTACGGTTCCTGGCCTTTTGCTGGCCTTTTGCTCACATGTTCTTTCCTGCGTTATCCCCTGATTCTG
TGGATAACCGTATTACCGCCTTTGAGTGAGCTGATACCGCTCGCCGCAGCCGAACGACCGAGCGCAGCGA
GTCAGTGAGCGAGGAAGCGGAAGAGCGCCAGAAGGCCGCCAGAGAGGCCGAGCGCGGCCGTGAGGCTTGG
ACGCTAGGGCAGGGCATGAAAAAGCCCGTAGCGGGCTGCTACGGGCGTCTGACGCGGTGGAAAGGGGGAG
GGGATGTTGTCTACATGGCTCTGCTGTAGTGAGTGGGTTGCGCTCCGGCAGCGGTCCTGATCAATCGTCA
CCCTTTCTCGGTCCTTCAACGTTCCTGACAACGAGCCTCCTTTTCGCCAATCCATCGACAATCACCGCGA
GTCCCTGCTCGAACGCTGCGTCCGGACCGGCTTCGTCGAAGGCGTCTATCGCGGCCCGCAACAGCGGCGA
GAGCGGAGCCTGTTCAACGGTGCCGCCGCGCTCGCCGGCATCGCTGTCGCCGGCCTGCTCCTCAAGCACG
GCCCCAACAGTGAAGTAGCTGATTGTCATCAGCGCATTGACGGCGTCCCCGGCCGAAAAACCCGCCTCGC
AGAGGAAGCGAAGCTGCGCGTCGGCCGTTTCCATCTGCGGTGCGCCCGGTCGCGTGCCGGCATGGATGCG
CGCGCCATCGCGGTAGGCGAGCAGCGCCTGCCTGAAGCTGCGGGCATTCCCGATCAGAAATGAGCGCCAG
TCGTCGTCGGCTCTCGGCACCGAATGCGTATGATTCTCCGCCAGCATGGCTTCGGCCAGTGCGTCGAGCA
GCGCCCGCTTGTTCCTGAAGTGCCAGTAAAGCGCCGGCTGCTGAACCCCCAACCGTTCCGCCAGTTTGCG
TGTCGTCAGACCGTCTACGCCGACCTCGTTCAACAGGTCCAGGGCGGCACGGATCACTGTATTCGGCTGC
AACTTTGTCATGCTTGACACTTTATCACTGATAAACATAATATGTCCACCAACTTATCAGTGATAAAGAA
TCCGCGCGTTCAATCGGACCAGCGGAGGCTGGTCCGGAGGCCAGACGTGAAACCCAACATACCCCTGATC
GTAATTCTGAGCACTGTCGCGCTCGACGCTGTCGGCATCGGCCTGATTATGCCGGTGCTGCCGGGCCTCC
TGCGCGATCTGGTTCACTCGAACGACGTCACCGCCCACTATGGCATTCTGCTGGCGCTGTATGCGTTGGT
GCAATTTGCCTGCGCACCTGTGCTGGGCGCGCTGTCGGATCGTTTCGGGCGGCGGCCAATCTTGCTCGTC
TCGCTGGCCGGCGCCAGATCTGGGGAACCCTGTGGTTGGCATGCACATACAAATGGACGAACGGATAAAC
CTTTTCACGCCCTTTTAAATATCCGATTATTCTAATAAACGCTCTTTTCTCTTAGGTTTACCCGCCAATA
TATCCTGTCAAACACTGATAGTTTAAACGTTGCGATTAAGAATTCGAGCTCGGTACCCCCCTACTCCAAA
AATGTCAAAGATACAGTCTCAGAAGACCAAAGGGCTATTGAGACTTTTCAACAAAGGGTAATTTCGGGAA
ACCTCCTCGGATTCCATTGCCCAGCTATCTGTCACTTCATCGAAAGGACAGTAGAAAAGGAAGGTGGCTC
CTACAAATGCCATCATTGCGATAAAGGAAAGGCTATCATTCAAGATGCCTCTGCCGACAGTGGTCCCAAA
GATGGACCCCCACCCACGAGGAGCATCGTGGAAAAAGAAGACGTTCCAACCACGTCTTCAAAGCAAGTGG
ATTGATGTGACATCTCCACTGACGTAAGGGATGACGCACAATCCCACTATCCTTCGCAAGACCCTTCCTC
TATATAAGGAAGTTCATTTCATTTGGAGAGGACAGCCCAAGCTTCGACTCTAGAGGATCCCCTTAAATCG
ATATGGAACGAGCTATACAAGGAAACGACGCTAGGGAACAAGCTAACAGTGAACGTTGGGATGGAGGATC
AGGAGGTACCACTTCTCCCTTCAAACTTCCTGACGAAAGTCCGAGTTGGACTGAGTGGCGGCTACATAAC
GATGAGACGAATTCGAATCAAGATAATCCCCTTGGTTTCAAGGAAAGCTGGGGTTTCGGGAAAGTTGTAT
TTAAGAGATATCTCAGATACGACAGGACGGAAGCTTCACTGCACAGAGTCCTTGGATCTTGGACGGGAGA
TTCGGTTAACTATGCAGCATCTCGATTTTTCGGTTTCGACCAGATCGGATGTACCTATAGTATTCGGTTT
CGAGGAGTTAGTATCACCGTTTCTGGAGGGTCTCGAACTCTTCAGCATCTCTGTGAGATGGCAATTCGGT
CTAAGCAAGAACTGCTACAGCTTGCCCCAATCGAAGTGGAAAGTAATGTATCAAGAGGATGCCCTGAAGG
TACTCAAACCTTCGAAAAAGAAAGCGAGTAAGTCGAGGGCGAGCTCGAATTCGGTACGCTGAAATCACCA
GTCTCTCTCTACAAATCTATCTCTCTCTATTTTCTCCATAAATAATGTGTGAGTAGTTTCCCGATAAGGG
AAATTAGGGTTCTTATAGGGTTTCGCTCATGTGTTGAGCATATAAGAAACCCTTAGTATGTATTTGTATT
TGTAAAATACTTCTATCAATAAAATTTCTAATTCCTAAAACCAAAATCCAGTACTAAAATCCAGATCTCC
CTGCAGGTCCCCAGATTAGCCTTTTCAATTTCAGAAAGAATGCTAACCCACAGATGGTTAGAGAGGCTTA
CGCAGCAGGTCTCATCAAGACGATCTACCCGAGCAATAATCTCCAGGAAATCAAATACCTTCCCAAGAAG
GTTAAAGATGCAGTCAAAAGATTCAGGACTAACTGCATCAAGAACACAGAGAAAGATATATTTCTCAAGA
TCAGAAGTACTATTCCAGTATGGACGATTCAAGGCTTGCTTCACAAACCAAGGCAAGTAATAGAGATTGG
AGTCTCTAAAAAGGTAGTTCCCACTGAATCAAAGGCCATGGAGTCAAAGATTCAAATAGAGGACCTAACA
GAACTCGCCGTAAAGACTGGCGAACAGTTCATACAGAGTCTCTTACGACTCAATGACAAGAAGAAAATCT
TCGTCAACATGGTGGAGCACGACACACTTGTCTACTCCAAAAATATCAAAGATACAGTCTCAGAAGACCA
AAGGGCAATTGAGACTTTTCAACAAAGGGTAATATCCGGAAACCTCCTCGGATTCCATTGCCCAGCTATC
TGTCACTTTATTGTGAAGATAGTGGAAAAGGAAGGTGGCTCCTACAAATGCCATCATTGCGATAAAGGAA
AGGCCATCGTTGAAGATGCCTCTGCCGACAGTGGTCCCAAAGATGGACCCCCACCCACGAGGAGCATCGT
GGAAAAAGAAGACGTTCCAACCACGTCTTCAAAGCAAGTGGATTGATGTGATATCTCCACTGACGTAAGG
GATGACGCACAATCCCACTATCCTTCGCAAGACCCTTCCTCTATATAAGGAAGTTCATTTCATTTGGAGA
GAACACGGGGGACTCTAGAGTTATCAACAAGTTTGTACAAAAAAGCAGGCTCCACCACTAGTATGTTTAG
TAGCACAGTGCCAATTTCAAGAGAAATGGACAAATTCAATAGTTTCTTGTTTGCAAGTGGCGGTGGTGGT
TCTTCAAATTTTAAGAACGGTGGTGAATTACAAGGAATGGAAAATGAGTTTTTAAGGAACAAAGAAATCA
TGAGTTCTGATTTTTTTCAACAACAGTCATCACAATTCCATCAGCAGCAGAGTAATAATATTGGTGGGGG
GTTAACGAGGTACAGGTCAGCTCCGAGCTCGTTTTTCGCCGGAACTCTTGACGGAGACGGCAATAATTCC
GGTGAAAATTTTATTACTCATGATGGATCTTCGAGTTCGGATTCTGAATCCATGTTCACTGCCTTGTTGA
ACAGCAACAACGACAACAACAACGTTAATAATAATAATAATAATGTTACAGTTTCTGGTCCTCGGGATCT
GAATGATCAGATCAGCAAAAATCAGTTGCAGTTTGCTTCCTCTTCTATGAAGCAGGAGATTGGAGAGGAG
ATAAAATTTGCTTCTTCTGCTATGGGATCATATGGTGTAGGAGTGCAAATGCAAATTGGAGTGAGGTTGA
GTAATGTAAATGGTGGTGGCTCTAATAATCTTATGAGGCAAAGCAGTTCACCTGCTGGATTTTTCAATGG
ATTTGATATAACAAGAGAAGTTGGGAATTATAGAGCAGCAAGTAGTGGGGCTAATATGAGCTTCTCATCT
GCTCAATCTTCTACCACAAATTTAATGCCTAGCATTGCTGAGATTGAATCTTGGAATGACTCCTCTTCCT
TCCATTCTTTAAAGAGAAATAGAGATGGTGTCAAAGTGTTTTCTAATGATTTCAATGGAATAACTAGTCA
AAATGCTGAATCAAGAAACTACAGTACTTCTGGTTTAACTCACCATTTAAGTTTGCCAAAAACATCTTCT
GAGATGGCTGCTATAGAAAAATACATGCAGTTTCAACAAGATTCAGTACCTTGTAAAATCCGTGCCAAAA
GAGGCTGTGCTACTCACCCAAGAAGTATTGCAGAGAGGATGAGACGGACTCGGATCAGTGAAAGGATGAA
AAAACTTCAAGATCTTTTTCCAAATATGGATAAGCAAACCAACACAGCTGATATGTTAGATTTGGCAGTT
GATTACATTAAAGACCTTCAGAAACAAGTCCAGACACTGACCGATAAAAAGGCCAAATGCTCGTGCCCGA
GTAAACAGCTGCAATATTCAAATGGAACAACACCCGGGGACCCAGCTTTCTTGTACAAAGTGGTTGATAA
CAGCGGGTTAATTAACATCTTTTACCCATACGATGTTCCTGACTATGCGGGCTATCCCTATGACGTCCCG
GACTATGCAGGATCCTATCCATATGACGTTCCAGATTACGCTGCTCAGTGCAGCGCTTAGAGCTCGAATT
TCCCCGATCGTTCAAACATTTGGCAATAAAGTTTCTTAAGATTGAATCCTGTTGCCGGTCTTGCGATGAT
TATCATATAATTTCTGTTGAATTACGTTAAGCATGTAATAATTAACATGTAATGCATGACGTTATTTATG
AGATGGGTTTTTATGATTAGAGTCCCGCAATTATACATTTAATACGCGATAGAAAACAAAATATAGCGCG
CAAACTAGGATAAATTATCGCGCGCGGTGTCATCTATGTTACTAGATCGGGAATTAGCTTCATCAACGCA
AGACATGCGCACGACCGTCTGACAGGAGAGGAATTTCCGACGAGCACAGAAAGGACTTGCTCTTGGACGT
AGGCCTATTTCTCAGGCACATGTATCAAGTGTTCGGACGTGGGTTTTCGATGGTGTATCAGCCGCCGCCA
ACTGGGAGATGAGGAGGCTTTCTTGGGGGGCAGTCAGCAGTTCATTTCACAAGACAGAGGAACTTGTAAG
GAGATGCACTGATTTATCTTGGCGCAAACCAGCAGGACGAATTAGTGGGAATAGCCCGCGAATATCTAAG
TTATGCCTGTCGGCATGAGCAGAAACTTCCAATTCGAAACAGTTTGGAGAGGTTGTTTTTGGGCATACCT
TTTGTTAGTCAGCCTCTCGATTGCTCATCGTCATTACACAGTACCGAAGTTTGATCGATCTAGTAACATA
GATGACACCGCGCGCGATAATTTATCCTAGTTTGCGCGCTATATTTTGTTTTCTATCGCGTATTAAATGT
ATAATTGCGGGACTCTAATCATAAAAACCCATCTCATAAATAACGTCATGCATTACATGTTAATTATTAC
ATGCTTAACGTAATTCAACAGAAATTATATGATAATCATCGCAAGACCGGCAACAGGATTCAATCTTAAG
AAACTTTATTGCCAAATGTTTGAACGATCTGCTTCGACGCACTCCTTCTTTACTCCACCATCTCGTCCTT
ATTGAAAACGTGGGTAGCACCAAAACGAATCAAGTCGCTGGAACTGAAGTTACCAATCACGCTGGATGAT
TTGCCAGTTGGATTAATCTTGCCTTTCCCCGCATGAATAATATTGATGAATGCATGCGTGAGGGGTATTT
CGATTTTGGCAATAGCTGCAATTGCCGCGACATCCTCCAACGAGCATAATTCTTCAGAAAAATAGCGATG
TTCCATGTTGTCAGGGCATGCATGATGCACGTTATGAGGTGACGGTGCTAGGCAGTATTCCCTCAAAGTT
TCATAGTCAGTATCATATTCATCATTGCATTCCTGCAAGAGAGAATTGAGACGCAATCCACACGCTGCGG
CAACCTTCCGGCGTTCGTGGTCTATTTGCTCTTGGACGTTGCAAACGTAAGTGTTGGATCCCGGTCGGCA
TCTACTCTATTCCTTTGCCCTCGGACGAGTGCTGGGGCGTCGGTTTCCACTATCGGCGAGTACTTCTACA
CAGCCATCGGTCCAGACGGCCGCGCTTCTGCGGGCGATTTGTGTACGCCCGACAGTCCCGGCTCCGGATC
GGACGATTGCGTCGCATCGACCCTGCGCCCAAGCTGCATCATCGAAATTGCCGTCAACCAAGCTCTGATA
GAGTTGGTCAAGACCAATGCGGAGCATATACGCCCGGAGCCGCGGCGATCCTGCAAGCTCCGGATGCCTC
CGCTCGAAGTAGCGCGTCTGCTGCTCCATACAAGCCAACCACGGCCTCCAGAAGAAGATGTTGGCGACCT
CGTATTGGGAATCCCCGAACATCGCCTCGCTCCAGTCAATGACCGCTGTTATGCGGCCATTGTCCGTCAG
GACATTGTTGGAGCCGAAATCCGCGTGCACGAGGTGCCGGACTTCGGGGCAGTCCTCGGCCCAAAGCATC
AGCTCATCGAGAGCCTGCGCGACGGACGCACTGACGGTGTCGTCCATCACAGTTTGCCAGTGATACACAT
GGGGATCAGCAATCGCGCATATGAAATCACGCCATGTAGTGTATTGACCGATTCCTTGCGGTCCGAATGG
GCCGAACCCGCTCGTCTGGCTAAGATCGGCCGCAGCGATCGCATCCATGGCCTCCGCGACCGGCTGCAGA
ACAGCGGGCAGTTCGGTTTCAGGCAGGTCTTGCAACGTGACACCCTGTGCACGGCGGGAGATGCAATAGG
TCAGGCTCTCGCTGAATTCCCCAATGTCAAGCACTTCCGGAATCGGGAGCGCGGCCGATGCAAAGTGCCG
ATAAACATAACGATCTTTGTAGAAACCATCGGCGCAGCTATTTACCCGCAGGACATATCCACGCCCTCCT
ACATCGAAGCTGAAAGCACGAGATTCTTCGCCCTCCGAGAGCTGCATCAGGTCGGAGACGCTGTCGAACT
TTTCGATCAGAAACTTCTCGACAGACGTCGCGGTGAGTTCAGGCTTTTTCATATCGGGGTCGTCCTCTCC
AAATGAAATGAACTTCCTTATATAGAGGAAGGGTCTTGCGAAGGATAGTGGGATTGTGCGTCATCCCTTA
CGTCAGTGGAGATATCACATCAATCCACTTGCTTTGAAGACGTGGTTGGAACGTCTTCTTTTTCCACGAT
GCTCCTCGTGGGTGGGGGTCCATCTTTGGGACCACTGTCGGCAGAGGCATCTTGAACGATAGCCTTTCCT
TTATCGCAATGATGGCATTTGTAGGTGCCACCTTCCTTTTCTACTGTCCTTTTGATGAAGTGACAGATAG
CTGGGCAATGGAATCCGAGGAGGTTTCCCGATATTACCCTTTGTTGAAAAGTCTCAATAGCCCTTTGGTC
TTCTGAGACTGTATCTTTGATATTCTTGGAGTAGACGAGAGTGTCGTGCTCCACCATGTTGACGGATCTC
TAGGACGCGTCGACGCGTCGACGCGTCGACGCGTCGACGCGTCCTAGAAGCTAATTCACTGGCCGTCGTT
TTACAACGTCGTGACTGGGAAAACCCTGGCGTTACCCAACTTAATCGCCTTGCAGCACATCCCCCTTTCG
CCAGCTGGCGTAATAGCGAAGAGGCCCGCACCGATCGCCCTTCCCAACAGTTGCGCAGCCTGAATG
[44 nt withheld, positions 9097-9140]
C
[141 nt withheld, positions 9142-9282]
CCTTTGACGTTGGAGTCCACGTTCTTT
[37 nt withheld, positions 9310-9346]
ACCCTATCTCGGGCTATTCTTTTGATTTATAAGGGATTTTGCCGATTTCGGAACCACCATCAAACAGGAT
TTTCGCCTGCTGGGGCAAACCAGCGTGGACCGCTTGCTGCAACTCTCTCAGGGCCAGGCGGTGAAGGGCA
ATCAGCTGTTGCCCGTCTCACTGGTGAAAAGAAAAACCACCCCAGTACATTAAAAACGTCCGCAATGTGT
TATTAAGTTGTCTAAGCGTCAATTTGTTTACACCACAATATATCCTGCCACCAGCCAGCCAACAGCTCCC
CGACCGGCAGCTCGGCACAAAATCACCACTCGATACAGGCAGCCCATCAGTCCGGGACGGCGTCAGCGGG
AGAGCCGTTGTAAGGCGGCAGACTTTGCTCATGTTACCGATGCTATTCGGAAGAACGGCAACTAAGCTGC
CGGGTTTGAAACACGGATGATCTCGCGGAGGGTAGCATGTTGATTGTAACGATGACAGAGCGTTGCTGCC
TGTGATCAAATATCATCTCCCTCGCAGAGATCCGAATTATCAGCCTTCTTATTCATTTCTCGCTTAACCG
TGACAGGCTGTCGATCTTGAGAACTATGCCGACATAATAGGAAATCGCTGGATAAAGCCGCTGAGGAAGC
TGAGTGGCGCTATTTCTTTAGAAGTGAACGTTGACGATATCAACTCCCCTATCCATTGCTCACCGAATGG
TACAGGTCGGGGACCCGAAGTTCCGACTGTCGGCCTGATGCATCCCCGGCTGATCGACCCCAGATCTGGG
GCTGAGAAAGCCCAGTAAGGAAACAACTGTAGGTTCGAGTCGCGAGATCCCCCGGAACCAAAGGAAGTAG
GTTAAACCCGCTCCGATCAGGCCGAGCCACGCCAGGCCGAGAACATTGGTTCCTGTAGGCATCGGGATTG
GCGGATCAAACACTAAAGCTACTGGAACGAGCAGAAGTCCTCCGGCCGCCAGTTGCCAGGCGGTAAAGGT
GAGCAGAGGCACGGGAGGTTGCCACTTGCGGGTCAGCACGGTTCCGAACGCCATGGAAACCGCCCCCGCC
AGGCCCGCTGCGACGCCGACAGGATCTAGCGCTGCGTTTGGTGTCAACACCAACAGCGCCACGCCCGCAG
TTCCGCAAATAGCCCCCAGGACCGCCATCAATCGTATCGGGCTACCTAGCAGAGCGGCAGAGATGAACAC
GACCATCAGCGGCTGCACAGCGCCTACCGTCGCCGCGACCCCGCCCGGCAGGCGGTAGACCGAAATAAAC
AACAAGCTCCAGAATAGCGAAATATTAAGTGCGCCGAGGATGAAGATGCGCATCCACCAGATTCCCGTTG
GAATCTGTCGGACGATCATCACGAGCAATAAACCCGCCGGCAACGCCCGCAGCAGCATACCGGCGACCCC
TCGGCCTCGCTGTTCGGGCTCCACGAAAACGCCGGACAGATGCGCCTTGTGAGCGTCCTTGGGGCCGTCC
TCCTGTTTGAAGACCGACAGCCCAATGATCTCGCCGTCGATGTAGGCGCCGAATGCCACGGCATCTCGCA
ACCGTTCAGCGAACGCCTCCATGGGCTTTTTCTCCTCGTGCTCGTAAACGGACCCGAACATCTCTGGAGC
TTTCTTCAGGGCCGACAATCGGATCTCGCGGAAATCCTGCACGTCGGCCGCTCCAAGCCGTCGAATCTGA
GCCTTAATCACAATTGTCAATTTTAATCCTCTGTTTATCGGCAGTTCGTAGAGCGCGCCGTGCGTCCCGA
GCGATACTGAGCGAAGCAAGTGCGTCGAGCAGTGCCCGCTTGTTCCTGAAATGCCAGTAAAGCGCTGGCT
GCTGAACCCCCAGCCGGAACTGACCCCACAAGGCCCTAGCGTTTGCAATGCACCAGGTCATCATTGACCC
AGGCGTGTTCCACCAGGCCGCTGCCTCGCAACTCTTCGCAGGCTTCGCCGACCTGCTCGCGCCACTTCTT
CACGCGGGTGGAATCCGATCCGCACATGAGGCGGAAGGTTTCCAGCTTGAGCGGGTACGGCTCCCGGTGC
GAGCTGAAATAGTCGAACATCCGTCGGGCCGTCGGCGACAGCTTGCGGTACTTCTCCCATATGAATTTCG
TGTAGTGGTCGCCAGCAAACAGCACGACGATTTCCTCGTCGATCAGGACCTGGCAACGGGACGTTTTCTT
GCCACGGTCCAGGACGCGGAAGCGGTGCAGCAGCGACACCGATTCCAGGTGCCCAACGCGGTCGGACGTG
AAGCCCATCGCCGTCGCCTGTAGGCGCGACAGGCATTCCTCGGCCTTCGTGTAATACCGGCCATTGATCG
ACCAGCCCAGGTCCTGGCAAAGCTCGTAGAACGTGAAGGTGATCGGCTCGCCGATAGGGGTGCGCTTCGC
GTACTCCAACACCTGCTGCCACACCAGTTCGTCATCGTCGGCCCGCAGCTCGACGCCGGTGTAGGTGATC
TTCACGTCCTTGTTGACGTGGAAAATGACCTTGTTTTGCAGCGCCTCGCGCGGGATTTTCTTGTTGCGCG
TGGTGAACAGGGCAGAGCGGGCCGTGTCGTTTGGCATCGCTCGCATCGTGTCCGGCCACGGCGCAATATC
GAACAAGGAAAGCTGCATTTCCTTGATCTGCTGCTTCGTGTGTTTCAGCAACGCGGCCTGCTTGGCCTCG
CTGACCTGTTTTGCCAGGTCCTCGCCGGCGGTTTTTCGCTTCTTGGTCGTCATAGTTCCTCGCGTGTCGA
TGGTCATCGACTTCGCCAAACCTGCCGCCTCCTGTTCGAGACGACGCGAACGCTCCACGGCGGCCGATGG
CGCGGGCAGGGCAGGGGGAGCCAGTTGCACGCTGTCGCGCTCGATCTTGGCCGTAGCTTGCTGGACCATC
GAGCCGACGGACTGGAAGGTTTCGCGGGGCGCACGCATGACGGTGCGGCTTGCGATGGTTTCGGCATCCT
CGGCGGAAAACCCCGCGTCGATCAGTTCTTGCCTGTATGCCTTCCGGTCAAACGTCCGATTCATTCACCC
TCCTTGCGGGATTGCCCCGACTCACGCCGGGGCAATGTGCCCTTATTCCTGATTTGACCCGCCTGGTGCC
TTGGTGTCCAGATAATCCACCTTATCGGCAATGAAGTCGGTCCCGTAGACCGTCTGGCCGTCCTTCTCGT
ACTTGGTATTCCGAATCTTGCCCTGCACGAATACCAGCGACCCCTTGCCCAAATACTTGCCGTGGGCCTC
GGCCTGAGAGCCAAAACACTTGATGCGGAAGAAGTCGGTGCGCTCCTGCTTGTCGCCGGCATCGTTGCGC
CACATCTAGGTACTAAAACAATTCATCCAGTAAAATATAATATTTTATTTTCTCCCAATCAGGCTTGATC
CCCAGTAAGTCAAAAAATAGCTCGACATACTGTTCTTCCCCGATATCCTCCCTGATCGACCGGACGCAGA
AGGCAATGTCATACCACTTGTCCGCCCTGCCGCTTCTCCCAAGATCAATAAAGCCACTTACTTTGCCATC
TTTCACAAAGATGTTGCTGTCTCCCAGGTCGCCGTGGGAAAAGACAAGTTCCTCTTCGGGCTTTTCCGTC
TTTAAAAAATCATACAGCTCGCGCGGATCTTTAAATGGAGTGTCTTCTTCCCAGTTTTCGCAATCCACAT
CGGCCAGATCGTTATTCAGTAAGTAATCCAATTCGGCTAAGCGGCTGTCTAAGCTATTCGTATAGGGACA
ATCCGATATGTCGATGGAGTGAAAGAGCCTGATGCACTCCGCATACAGCTCGATAATCTTTTCAGGGCTT
TGTTCATCTTCATACTCTTCCGAGCAAAGGACGCCATCGGCCTCACTCATGAGCAGATTGCTCCAGCCAT
CATGCCGTTCAAAGTGCAGGACCTTTGGAACAGGCAGCTTTCCTTCCAGCCATAGCATCATGTCCTTTTC
CCGTTCCACATCATAGGTGGTCCCTTTATACCGGCTGTCCGTCATTTTTAAATATAGGTTTTCATTTTCT
CCCACCAGCTTATATACCTTAGCAGGAGACATTCCTTCCGTATCTTTTACGCAGCGGTATTTTTCGATCA
GTTTTTTCAATTCCGGTGATATTCTCATTTTAGCCATTTATTATTTCCTTCCTCTTTTCTACAGTATTTA
AAGATACCCCAAGAAGCTAATTATAACAAGACGAACTCCAATTCACTGTTCCTTGCATTCTAAAACCTTA
AATACCAGAAAACAGCTTTTTCAAAGTTGTTTTCAAAGTTGGCGTATAACATAGTATCGACGGAGCCGAT
TTTGAAACCACAATTATGGGTGATGCTGCCAACTTACTGATTTAGTGTATGATGGTGTTTTTGAGGTGCT
CCAGTGGCTTCTGTTTCTATCAGCTGTCCCTCCTGTTCAGCTACTGACGGGGTGGTGCGTAACGGCAAAA
GCACCGCCGGACATCAGCGCTATCTCTGCTCTCACTGCCGTAAAACATGGCAACTGCAGTTCACTTACAC
CGCTTCTCAACCCGGTACGCACCAGAAAATCATTGATATGGCCATGAATGGCGTTGGATGCCGGGCAACA
GCCCGCATTATGGGCGTTGGCCTCAACACGATTTTACGTCACTTAAAAAACTCAGGCCGCAGTCGGTAAC
CTCGCGCATACAGCCGGGCAGTGACGTCATCGTCTGCGCGGAAATGGACGAACAGTGGGGCTATGTCGGG
GCTAAATCGCGCCAGCGCTGGCTGTTTTACGCGTATGACAGTCTCCGGAAGACGGTTGTTGCGCACGTAT
TCGGTGAACGCACTATGGCGACGCTGGGGCGTCTTATGAGCCTGCTGTCACCCTTTGACGTGGTGATATG
GATGACGGATGGCTGGCCGCTGTATGAATCCCGCCTGAAGGGAAAGCTGCACGTAATCAGCAAGCGATAT
ACGCAGCGAATTGAGCGGCATAACCTGAATCTGAGGCAGCACCTGGCACGGCTGGGACGGAAGTCGCTGT
CGTTCTCAAAATCGGTGGAGCTGCATGACAAAGTCATCGGGCATTATCTGAACATAAAACACTATCAATA
AGTTGGAGTCATTACCCAATTATGATAGAATTTACAAGCTATAAGGTTATTGTCCTGGGTTTCAAGCATT
AGTCCATGCAAGTTTTTATGCTTTGCCCATTCTATAGATATATTGATAAGCGCGCTGCCTATGCCTTGCC
CCCTGAAATCCTTACATACGGCGATATCTTCTATATAAAAGATATATTATCTTATCAGTATTGTCAATAT
ATTCAAGGCAATCTGCCTCCTCATCCTCTTCATCCTCTTCGTCTTGGTAGCTTTTTAAATATGGCGCTTC
ATAGAGTAATTCTGTAAAGGTCCAATTCTCGTTTTCATACCTCGGTATAATCTTACCTATCACCTCAAAT
GGTTCGCTGGGTTTATCGCACCCCCGAACACGAGCACGGCACCCGCGACCACTATGCCAAGAATGCCCAA
GGTAAAAATTGCCGGCCCCGCCATGAAGTCCGTGAATGCCCCGACGGCCGAAGTGAAGGGCAGGCCGCCA
CCCAGGCCGCCGCCCTCACTGCCCGGCACCTGGTCGCTGAATGTCGATGCCAGCACCTGCGGCACGTCAA
TGCTTCCGGGCGTCGCGCTCGGGCTGATCGCCCATCCCGTTACTGCCCCGATCCCGGCAATGGCAAGGAC
TGCCAGCGCTGCCATTTTTGGGGTGAGGCCGTTCGCGGCCGAGGGGCGCAGCCCCTGGGGGGATGGGAGG
CCCGCGTTAGCGGGCCGGGAGGGTTCGAGAAGGGGGGGCACCCCCCTTCGGCGTGCGCGGTCACGCGCAC
AGGGCGCAGCCCTGGTTAAAAACAAGGTTTATAAATATTGGTTTAAAAGCAGGTTAAAAGACAGGTTAGC
GGTGGCCGAAAAACGGGCGGAAACCCTTGCAAATGCTGGATTTTCTGCCTGTGGACAGCCCCTCAAATGT
CAATAGGTGCGCCCCTCATCTGTCAGCACTCTGCCCCTCAAGTGTCAAGGATCGCGCCCCTCATCTGTCA
GTAGTCGCGCCCCTCAAGTGTCAATACCGCAGGGCACTTATCCCCAGGCTTGTCCACATCATCTGTGGGA
AACTCGCGTAAAATCAGGCGTTTTCGCCGATTTGCGAGGCTGGCCAGCTCCACGTCGCCGGCCGAAATCG
AGCCTGCCCCTCATCTGTCAACGCCGCGCCGGGTGAGTCGGCCCCTCAAGTGTCAACGTCCGCCCCTCAT
CTGTCAGTGAGGGCCAAGTTTTCCGCGAGGTATCCACAACGCCGGCGGCCGCGGTGTCTCGCACACGGCT
TCGACGGCGTTTCTGGCGCGTTTGCAGGGCCATAGACGGCCGCCAGCCCAGCGGCGAGGGCAACCAGCCC
GGTGAGCGTCGGAAAGGCGC
Features (pLannotate 1.2.2; 36 found; start..end, strand, type, name):
      3..89      -  CDS            traI (fragment): TRAI6_ECOLX - Experimental evidence at protein level: Swiss-Prot protein existence level 1. The initiation process of transfer DNA synthesis requires the interaction of at least three plasmid-specific components (TraH, I, and J) at the transfer origin resulting in the assembly of a specialised nucleoprotein complex - the relaxosome. Site- and strand-specific cleavage at the transfer origin is dependent on TraI and TraJ. From Escherichia coli.
    127..498     -  CDS            traJ: oriT-recognizing protein; traJ
    531..640     -  oriT           oriT: incP origin of transfer
    772..962     +  rep_origin     ori (fragment): high-copy-number ColE1/pMB1/pBR322/pUC origin of replication
   1321..1971    -  CDS            TetR: tetracycline resistance regulatory protein; tetR
   2077..2326    +  CDS            TcR (fragment): tetracycline efflux protein; tetA; confers resistance to tetracycline
   2436..2460    -  misc_feature   RB T-DNA repeat: right border repeat from nopaline C58 T-DNA
   2490..2508    +  misc_feature   MCS (fragment): pUC18/19 multiple cloning site
   2559..2904    +  promoter       CaMV 35S promoter: strong constitutive promoter from cauliflower mosaic virus
   2856..2902    +  promoter       minimal CaMV 35S promoter: minimal 35S promoter from cauliflower mosaic virus
   2914..2932    -  misc_feature   MCS (fragment): pUC18/19 multiple cloning site
   2943..3458    +  CDS            P19_TBSVC: Experimental evidence at protein level: Swiss-Prot protein existence level 1. Acts as a suppressor of RNA-mediated gene silencing, also known as post-transcriptional gene silencing (PTGS), a mechanism of plant viral defense that limits the accumulation of viral RNAs. Binds to short interfering RNAs (siRNAs) with high affinity. Acts as a molecular caliper to specifically select siRNAs based on the length of the duplex region of the RNA (By similarity). From Tomato bushy stunt virus (strain Cherry) (TBSV).
   3531..3707    +  polyA_signal   CaMV poly(A) signal: cauliflower mosaic virus polyadenylation signal
   4210..4551    +  promoter       CaMV 35S promoter: strong constitutive promoter from cauliflower mosaic virus
   4577..4601    +  protein_bind   attB1: mutant version of attB; recombination site for the Gateway® BP reaction BP Clonase™
   5207..5818    +  CDS            BHLH130 (fragment): BH130_ARATH - Also known as EN69. Experimental evidence at protein level: Swiss-Prot protein existence level 1. From Arabidopsis thaliana (Mouse-ear cress).
   5850..5874    -  protein_bind   attB2: mutant version of attB; recombination site for the Gateway® BP reaction BP Clonase™
   5903..5992    +  CDS            3xHA: three tandem HA epitope tags
   6026..6278    +  terminator     NOS terminator: nopaline synthase terminator and poly(A) signal
   6707..6959    -  terminator     NOS terminator: nopaline synthase terminator and poly(A) signal
   6983..7411    -  CDS            nos (fragment): DHNO_AGRT7 - Protein inferred from homology: Swiss-Prot protein existence level 3. From Agrobacterium tumefaciens (strain T37).
   7427..8452    -  CDS            HygR: aminoglycoside phosphotransferase from E. coli; aph(4)-Ia; confers resistance to hygromycin
   8462..8806    -  promoter       CaMV 35S promoter: strong constitutive promoter from cauliflower mosaic virus
   8463..8509    -  promoter       minimal CaMV 35S promoter: minimal 35S promoter from cauliflower mosaic virus
   8944..9099    +  CDS            lacZα (fragment) (sequence partly withheld): LacZα fragment of β-galactosidase; lacZ fragment
   9097..9397    +  rep_origin     M13 ori (fragment) (sequence partly withheld): M13 bacteriophage origin of replication; arrow indicates direction of (+) strand synthesis
   9398..9528    +  CDS            lacI (fragment): lac repressor; lacI; The lac repressor binds to the lac operator to inhibit transcription in E. coli. This inhibition can be relieved by adding lactose or isopropyl-β-D-thiogalactopyranoside (IPTG).
   9582..9606    -  misc_feature   LB T-DNA repeat: left border repeat from nopaline C58 T-DNA
  11063..11182   -  CDS            tetR (fragment): TETR1_ECOLX - Experimental evidence at protein level: Swiss-Prot protein existence level 1. TetR is the repressor of the tetracycline resistance element; its N-terminal region forms a helix-turn-helix structure and binds DNA. Binding of tetracycline to TetR reduces the repressor affinity for the tetracycline resistance gene (tetA) promoter operator sites. From Escherichia coli.
  11202..12350   -  CDS            trfA: trans-acting replication protein that binds to and activates oriV
  12649..13443   -  CDS            KanR: aminoglycoside phosphotransferase; aphA-3; confers resistance to kanamycin
  13635..14402   +  mobile_element IS1: prokaryotic transposable element IS1
  14411..14560   -  CDS            satA (fragment): STA_BACSU - Also known as yyaR. Experimental evidence at protein level: Swiss-Prot protein existence level 1. Involved in resistance to streptothricin, a broad-spectrum antibiotic produced by streptomycetes. Detoxifies streptothricin via acetylation of the beta amino group of the first beta-lysyl moiety of streptothricin. From Bacillus subtilis (strain 168).
  14559..14753   -  CDS            satA (fragment): STA_BACSU - Also known as yyaR. Experimental evidence at protein level: Swiss-Prot protein existence level 1. Involved in resistance to streptothricin, a broad-spectrum antibiotic produced by streptomycetes. Detoxifies streptothricin via acetylation of the beta amino group of the first beta-lysyl moiety of streptothricin. From Bacillus subtilis (strain 168).
  14756..15031   -  CDS            klaC (fragment): KLAC_ECOLX - Also known as telB. Protein predicted: Swiss-Prot protein existence level 4. Belongs to the kla operon, which is associated with cryptic tellurite resistance, and IncW plasmid fertility inhibition. From Escherichia coli.
  15095..15726   -  rep_origin     oriV: incP origin of replication
