[The description below was written by a language model from this plasmid's Addgene catalogue record and pLannotate feature annotations shown in this document.]
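Description:
pGWB14-LYX035 is a plant binary expression vector built on the pGWB14 backbone, intended for Agrobacterium-mediated transient or stable expression of a Nicotiana benthamiana transcription factor. The backbone is of the broad-host-range IncP type. It carries oriV with the trfA replication protein, which allows low-copy maintenance in both E. coli and Agrobacterium, and oriT with traJ for mobilisation. Bacterial selection is by kanamycin (aphA-3). The annotation also picks up backbone remnants, including tetR and partial tetA sequences, an IS1 element, and fragments of lacZα, lacI and the M13 origin. None of these appears to play a role in the payload.

Three expression units lie between the nopaline-type right and left T-DNA border repeats. The main cassette uses a CaMV 35S promoter to drive the insert, gene model Niben101Scf02509g12006.1. The insert is flanked by attB1 and attB2 sites, fused in frame to a C-terminal 3xHA epitope tag, and terminated by the NOS terminator. Part of the insert shows similarity to Arabidopsis BHLH130, suggesting a basic helix-loop-helix factor, although the catalogue entry does not name the family. The record lists Gibson assembly as the cloning method despite the Gateway-derived att sites.

Upstream, a second 35S promoter drives the tomato bushy stunt virus P19 silencing suppressor with a CaMV poly(A) signal. The catalogue fields do not mention this cassette. It would be expected to boost expression in agroinfiltrated leaves by blocking post-transcriptional gene silencing. A third, oppositely oriented 35S-driven hygromycin phosphotransferase gene allows selection of stable plant transformants. The HA tag permits antibody-based detection or immunoprecipitation of the transcription factor.
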