Addgene plasmid #126253: pGWB14-LYX035
Purpose: With a Nicotiana benthamiana transcription factor in PGWB14 backbone, for Agrobacterium mediated transient or stable expression corresponding transcription factor fused with a C-terminal HA tag.
Depositing lab: Silin Zhong. Depositing organization: Chinese University of Hong Kong.
Backbone
  Vector backbone: pGWB14
  Vector type: Plant Expression
  Selectable markers: Hygromycin
Growth in bacteria
  Bacterial resistance: Kanamycin, 50 μg/mL
  Growth temperature: 37°C
  Growth strain: DH5alpha
  Copy number: Low Copy
Gene/Insert
  Gene/Insert name: Niben101Scf02509g12006.1
  Species: Nicotiana benthamiana
  Promoter: CaMV 35S
  Tag / fusion protein: HA (C terminal on insert)
  Cloning method: Gibson Cloning
Terms and licenses: Academic/Nonprofit Terms; Industry Terms: Not Available to Industry
How to cite: pGWB14-LYX035 was a gift from Silin Zhong (Addgene plasmid # 126253 ; http://n2t.net/addgene:126253 ; RRID:Addgene_126253)
